Addgene plasmid #121100: SRF WT pGEX4T
Purpose: Expression of SRF as a GST fusion protein
Depositing lab: Paul Herring. Depositing organization: Indiana University School of Medicine, Indianapolis. Publication: Identification of Barx2b, a serum response factor-associated homeodomain protein. Herring BP, Kriegel AM, Hoggatt AM. J Biol Chem. 2001 Apr 27;276(17):14482-9. doi: 10.1074/jbc.M011585200. Epub 2001 Jan 29. PubMed 11278942.
Backbone
  Vector backbone: pGEX4T1
  Vector type: Bacterial Expression
Growth in bacteria
  Bacterial resistance: Ampicillin, 100 μg/mL
  Growth temperature: 37°C
  Growth strain: DH5alpha
  Copy number: High Copy
Gene/Insert
  Gene/Insert name: SRF
  Species: H. sapiens (human)
  Insert size (bp): 1600
  Entrez Gene: SRF (a.k.a. MCM1)
  Tag / fusion protein: GST (N terminal on backbone)
  Cloning method: Restriction Enzyme; 5′ cloning site Unknown (unknown if destroyed); 3′ cloning site Unknown (unknown if destroyed)
Terms and licenses: Academic/Nonprofit Terms; Industry Terms: Not Available to Industry
Depositor comments: see attached pdf of map
How to cite: SRF WT pGEX4T was a gift from Paul Herring (Addgene plasmid # 121100 ; http://n2t.net/addgene:121100 ; RRID:Addgene_121100)
