[The description below was written by a language model from this plasmid's Addgene catalogue record and pLannotate feature annotations shown in this document.]
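Description:
SRF WT pGEX4T is a bacterial expression plasmid built on the pGEX4T1 backbone for producing human serum response factor (SRF) as a glutathione S-transferase fusion protein in E. coli. The sequenced plasmid is about 6.6 kb. It replicates from a high-copy ColE1/pMB1-type origin and is selected with ampicillin through the β-lactamase (AmpR) gene and its own promoter. Short annotated fragments of rop, the pBR322 bom region, a lac promoter/lacZα segment and a piece of E. coli yciV are backbone remnants rather than functional parts of the payload.

The expression cassette begins with the strong hybrid tac promoter, followed by a lac operator. The plasmid also carries lacI with its own promoter, so the lac repressor keeps transcription off until it is relieved with IPTG. Downstream lies the Schistosoma japonicum GST coding sequence, then a short polylinker fragment, then the SRF open reading frame of roughly 1.5 kb, which places GST at the N terminus of SRF. The catalogue gives the insert as about 1600 bp and labels it wild type. The restriction sites used for cloning are not recorded, and the feature table does not annotate any protease cleavage site in the linker.

SRF is a transcription factor that binds the serum response element in genes such as FOS. The GST tag allows the recombinant protein to be captured on glutathione resin, which suits both purification and pull-down assays for SRF-binding partners. That use fits the associated publication on an SRF-associated homeodomain protein, although the record itself states the purpose only as expression of the GST fusion.
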