Features (pLannotate 1.2.2; 18 found; start..end, strand, type, name):
     51..79      +  promoter       tac promoter: strong E. coli promoter; hybrid between the trp and lac UV5 promoters
     87..103     +  protein_bind   lac operator: The lac repressor binds to the lac operator to inhibit transcription in E. coli. This inhibition can be relieved by adding lactose or isopropyl-β-D-thiogalactopyranoside (IPTG). lac repressor encoded by lacI
    126..779     +  CDS            GST26_SCHJA: Experimental evidence at protein level: Swiss-Prot protein existence level 1. GST isoenzymes appear to play a central role in the parasite detoxification system. Other functions are also suspected including a role in increasing the solubility of haematin in the parasite gut. From Schistosoma japonicum (Blood fluke).
    807..840     +  misc_feature   MCS (fragment): pUC18/19 multiple cloning site
    843..2366    +  CDS            SRF: SRF_HUMAN - Experimental evidence at protein level: Swiss-Prot protein existence level 1. SRF is a transcription factor that binds to the serum response element (SRE), a short sequence of dyad symmetry located 300 bp to the 5' of the site of transcription initiation of some genes (such as FOS). Together with MRTFA transcription coactivator, controls expression of genes regulating the cytoskeleton during development, morphogenesis and cell migration. The SRF-MRTFA complex activity responds to Rho GTPase-induced changes in cellular globular actin (G- actin) concentration, thereby coupling cytosk
   2501..2540    +  CDS            rop (fragment): Rop protein, which maintains plasmids at low copy number; rop
   2642..2682    +  misc_feature   bom (fragment): basis of mobility region from pBR322
   2787..2891    +  promoter       AmpR promoter: bla
   2892..3752    +  CDS            AmpR: β-lactamase; bla; confers resistance to ampicillin, carbenicillin, and related antibiotics
   3923..4511    +  rep_origin     ori: high-copy-number ColE1/pMB1/pBR322/pUC origin of replication
   4697..4748    -  misc_feature   bom (fragment): basis of mobility region from pBR322
   4755..4832    +  promoter       lacI promoter: lacI
   4833..5915    +  CDS            lacI: lac repressor; lacI; The lac repressor binds to the lac operator to inhibit transcription in E. coli. This inhibition can be relieved by adding lactose or isopropyl-β-D-thiogalactopyranoside (IPTG).
   5928..5949    +  protein_bind   CAP binding site: CAP binding activates transcription in the presence of cAMP. E. coli catabolite activator protein
   5964..5994    +  promoter       lac promoter: promoter for the E. coli lac operon
   6002..6018    +  protein_bind   lac operator: The lac repressor binds to the lac operator to inhibit transcription in E. coli. This inhibition can be relieved by adding lactose or isopropyl-β-D-thiogalactopyranoside (IPTG). lac repressor encoded by lacI
   6038..6211    +  CDS            lacZα: LacZα fragment of β-galactosidase; lacZ fragment
   6475..6591    -  CDS            yciV (fragment): RNAAM_ECOLI - Also known as trpH From Escherichia coli (strain K12).
>Addgene plasmid #121100 | SRF WT pGEX4T | addgene full sequence | sequence record 234694 | Addgene NGS Result
TTTTTGCGCCGACATCATAACGGTTCTGGCAAATATTCTGAAATGAGCTGTTGACAATTAATCATCGGCT
CGTATAATGTGTGGAATTGTGAGCGGATAACAATTTCACACAGGAAACAGTATTCATGTCCCCTATACTA
GGTTATTGGAAAATTAAGGGCCTTGTGCAACCCACTCGACTTCTTTTGGAATATCTTGAAGAAAAATATG
AAGAGCATTTGTATGAGCGCGATGAAGGTGATAAATGGCGAAACAAAAAGTTTGAATTGGGTTTGGAGTT
TCCCAATCTTCCTTATTATATTGATGGTGATGTTAAATTAACACAGTCTATGGCCATCATACGTTATATA
GCTGACAAGCACAACATGTTGGGTGGTTGTCCAAAAGAGCGTGCAGAGATTTCAATGCTTGAAGGAGCGG
TTTTGGATATTAGATACGGTGTTTCGAGAATTGCATATAGTAAAGACTTTGAAACTCTCAAAGTTGATTT
TCTTAGCAAGCTACCTGAAATGCTGAAAATGTTCGAAGATCGTTTATGTCATAAAACATATTTAAATGGT
GATCATGTAACCCATCCTGACTTCATGTTGTATGACGCTCTTGATGTTGTTTTATACATGGACCCAATGT
GCCTGGATGCGTTCCCAAAATTAGTTTGTTTTAAAAAACGTATTGAAGCTATCCCACAAATTGATAAGTA
CTTGAAATCCAGCAAGTATATAGCATGGCCTTTGCAGGGCTGGCAAGCCACGTTTGGTGGTGGCGACCAT
CCTCCAAAATCGGATCTGGTTCCGCGTGGATCCCCGGAATTCGAGCTCGGTACCCGGGGATCCTCTAGAG
CTATGTTACCGACCCAAGCTGGGGCCGCGGCGGCTCTGGGCCGGGGCTCGGCCCTGGGGGGCAGCCTGAA
CCGGACCCCGACGGGGCGGCCGGGCGGCGGCGGCGGGACACGCGGGGCTAACGGGGGCCGGGTCCCCGGG
AATGGCGCGGGGCTCGGGCCCGGCCGCCTGGAGCGGGAGGCTGCGGCAGCGGCGGCAACCACCCCGGCGC
CCACCGCGGGGGCCCTCTACAGCGGCAGCGAGGGCGACTCGGAGTCGGGCGAGGAGGAGGAGCTGGGCGC
CGAGCGGCGCGGCCTGAAGCGGAGCCTGAGCGAGATGGAGATCGGTATGGTGGTCGGTGGGCCCGAGGCG
TCGGCAGCGGCCACCGGGGGCTACGGGCCGGTGAGCGGCGCGGTGAGCGGGGCCAAGCCGGGTAAGAAGA
CCCGGGGCCGCGTGAAGATCAAGATGGAGTTCATCGACAACAAGCTGCGGCGCTACACGACCTTCAGCAA
GAGGAAGACGGGCATCATGAAGAAGGCCTATGAGCTGTCCACGCTGACAGGGACACAGGTGCTGTTGCTG
GTGGCCAGTGAGACAGGCCATGTGTATACCTTTGCCACCCGAAAACTGCAGCCCATGATCACCAGTGAGA
CCGGCAAGGCACTGATTCAGACCTGCCTCAACTCGCCAGACTCTCCACCCCGTTCAGACCCCACAACAGA
CCAGAGAATGAGTGCCACTGGCTTTGAAGAGACAGATCTCACCTACCAGGTGTCGGAGTCTGACAGCAGT
GGGGAGACCAAGGACACACTGAAGCCGGCGTTCACAGTCACCAACCTGCCGGGTACAACCTCCACCATCC
AAACAGCACCTAGCACCTCTACCACCATGCAAGTCAGCAGCGGCCCCTCCTTTCCCATCACCAACTACCT
GGCACCAGTGTCTGCTAGTGTCAGCCCCAGTGCTGTCAGCAGTGCCAATGGGACTGTGCTGAAGAGTACA
GGCAGCGGCCCTGTCTCCTCTGGGGGCCTTATGCAGCTGCCTACCAGCTTCACCCTCATGCCTGGTGGGG
CAGTGGCCCAGCAGGTCCCAGTGCAGGCCATTCAAGTGCACCAGGCCCCACAGCAAGCGTCTCCCTCCCG
TGACAGCAGCACAGACCTCACGCAGACCTCCTCCAGCGGGACAGTGACGCTGCCCGCCACCATCATGACG
TCATCCGTGCCCACAACTGTGGGTGGCCACATGATGTACCCTAGCCCGCATGCGGTGATGTATGCCCCCA
CCTCGGGCCTGGGTGATGGCAGCCTCACCGTGCTGAATGCCTTCTCCCAGGCACCATCCACCATGCAGGT
GTCACACAGCCAGGTCCAGGAGCCAGGTGGCGTCCCCCAGGTGTTCCTGACAGCATCATCTGGGACAGTG
CAGATCCCTGTTTCAGCAGTTCAGCTCCACCAGATGGCTGTGATAGGGCAGCAGGCCGGGAGCAGCAGCA
ACCTCACCGAGCTACAGGTGGTGAACCTGGACACCGCCCACAGCACCAAGAGTGAATGATCCGCCCGCCG
CCCTGGACAGATGGCCCAAGGGATGGCACCACTTATTTATTGTTGCCTTTTCACGTTTTCTTTACACACA
CGTTGACTCTAGAGTCGACTCGAGCGGCCGCATCGTGACTGACTGACGATCTGCCTCGCGCGTTTCGGTG
ATGACGGTGAAAACCTCTGACACATGCAGCTCCCGGAGACGGTCACAGCTTGTCTGTAAGCGGATGCCGG
GAGCAGACAAGCCCGTCAGGGCGCGTCAGCGGGTGTTGGCGGGTGTCGGGGCGCAGCCATGACCCAGTCA
CGTAGCGATAGCGGAGTGTATAATTCTTGAAGACGAAAGGGCCTCGTGATACGCCTATTTTTATAGGTTA
ATGTCATGATAATAATGGTTTCTTAGACGTCAGGTGGCACTTTTCGGGGAAATGTGCGCGGAACCCCTAT
TTGTTTATTTTTCTAAATACATTCAAATATGTATCCGCTCATGAGACAATAACCCTGATAAATGCTTCAA
TAATATTGAAAAAGGAAGAGTATGAGTATTCAACATTTCCGTGTCGCCCTTATTCCCTTTTTTGCGGCAT
TTTGCCTTCCTGTTTTTGCTCACCCAGAAACGCTGGTGAAAGTAAAAGATGCTGAAGATCAGTTGGGTGC
ACGAGTGGGTTACATCGAACTGGATCTCAACAGCGGTAAGATCCTTGAGAGTTTTCGCCCCGAAGAACGT
TTTCCAATGATGAGCACTTTTAAAGTTCTGCTATGTGGCGCGGTATTATCCCGTGTTGACGCCGGGCAAG
AGCAACTCGGTCGCCGCATACACTATTCTCAGAATGACTTGGTTGAGTACTCACCAGTCACAGAAAAGCA
TCTTACGGATGGCATGACAGTAAGAGAATTATGCAGTGCTGCCATAACCATGAGTGATAACACTGCGGCC
AACTTACTTCTGACAACGATCGGAGGACCGAAGGAGCTAACCGCTTTTTTGCACAACATGGGGGATCATG
TAACTCGCCTTGATCGTTGGGAACCGGAGCTGAATGAAGCCATACCAAACGACGAGCGTGACACCACGAT
GCCTGCAGCAATGGCAACAACGTTGCGCAAACTATTAACTGGCGAACTACTTACTCTAGCTTCCCGGCAA
CAATTAATAGACTGGATGGAGGCGGATAAAGTTGCAGGACCACTTCTGCGCTCGGCCCTTCCGGCTGGCT
GGTTTATTGCTGATAAATCTGGAGCCGGTGAGCGTGGGTCTCGCGGTATCATTGCAGCACTGGGGCCAGA
TGGTAAGCCCTCCCGTATCGTAGTTATCTACACGACGGGGAGTCAGGCAACTATGGATGAACGAAATAGA
CAGATCGCTGAGATAGGTGCCTCACTGATTAAGCATTGGTAACTGTCAGACCAAGTTTACTCATATATAC
TTTAGATTGATTTAAAACTTCATTTTTAATTTAAAAGGATCTAGGTGAAGATCCTTTTTGATAATCTCAT
GACCAAAATCCCTTAACGTGAGTTTTCGTTCCACTGAGCGTCAGACCCCGTAGAAAAGATCAAAGGATCT
TCTTGAGATCCTTTTTTTCTGCGCGTAATCTGCTGCTTGCAAACAAAAAAACCACCGCTACCAGCGGTGG
TTTGTTTGCCGGATCAAGAGCTACCAACTCTTTTTCCGAAGGTAACTGGCTTCAGCAGAGCGCAGATACC
AAATACTGTCCTTCTAGTGTAGCCGTAGTTAGGCCACCACTTCAAGAACTCTGTAGCACCGCCTACATAC
CTCGCTCTGCTAATCCTGTTACCAGTGGCTGCTGCCAGTGGCGATAAGTCGTGTCTTACCGGGTTGGACT
CAAGACGATAGTTACCGGATAAGGCGCAGCGGTCGGGCTGAACGGGGGGTTCGTGCACACAGCCCAGCTT
GGAGCGAACGACCTACACCGAACTGAGATACCTACAGCGTGAGCTATGAGAAAGCGCCACGCTTCCCGAA
GGGAGAAAGGCGGACAGGTATCCGGTAAGCGGCAGGGTCGGAACAGGAGAGCGCACGAGGGAGCTTCCAG
GGGGAAACGCCTGGTATCTTTATAGTCCTGTCGGGTTTCGCCACCTCTGACTTGAGCGTCGATTTTTGTG
ATGCTCGTCAGGGGGGCGGAGCCTATGGAAAAACGCCAGCAACGCGGCCTTTTTACGGTTCCTGGCCTTT
TGCTGGCCTTTTGCTCACATGTTCTTTCCTGCGTTATCCCCTGATTCTGTGGATAACCGTATTACCGCCT
TTGAGTGAGCTGATACCGCTCGCCGCAGCCGAACGACCGAGCGCAGCGAGTCAGTGAGCGAGGAAGCGGA
AGAGCGCCTGATGCGGTATTTTCTCCTTACGCATCTGTGCGGTATTTCACACCGCATAAATTCCGACACC
ATCGAATGGCGCAAAACCTTTCGCGGTATGGCATGATAGCGCCCGGAAGAGAGTCAATTCAGGGTGGTGA
ATGTGAAACCAGTAACGTTATACGATGTCGCAGAGTATGCCGGTGTCTCTTATCAGACCGTTTCCCGCGT
GGTGAACCAGGCCAGCCACGTTTCTGCGAAAACGCGGGAAAAAGTGGAAGCGGCGATGGCGGAGCTGAAT
TACATTCCCAACCGCGTGGCACAACAACTGGCGGGCAAACAGTCGTTGCTGATTGGCGTTGCCACCTCCA
GTCTGGCCCTGCACGCGCCGTCGCAAATTGTCGCGGCGATTAAATCTCGCGCCGATCAACTGGGTGCCAG
CGTGGTGGTGTCGATGGTAGAACGAAGCGGCGTCGAAGCCTGTAAAGCGGCGGTGCACAATCTTCTCGCG
CAACGCGTCAGTGGGCTGATCATTAACTATCCGCTGGATGACCAGGATGCCATTGCTGTGGAAGCTGCCT
GCACTAATGTTCCGGCGTTATTTCTTGATGTCTCTGACCAGACACCCATCAACAGTATTATTTTCTCCCA
TGAAGACGGTACGCGACTGGGCGTGGAGCATCTGGTCGCATTGGGTCACCAGCAAATCGCGCTGTTAGCG
GGCCCATTAAGTTCTGTCTCGGCGCGTCTGCGTCTGGCTGGCTGGCATAAATATCTCACTCGCAATCAAA
TTCAGCCGATAGCGGAACGGGAAGGCGACTGGAGTGCCATGTCCGGTTTTCAACAAACCATGCAAATGCT
GAATGAGGGCATCGTTCCCACTGCGATGCTGGTTGCCAACGATCAGATGGCGCTGGGCGCAATGCGCGCC
ATTACCGAGTCCGGGCTGCGCGTTGGTGCGGATATCTCGGTAGTGGGATACGACGATACCGAAGACAGCT
CATGTTATATCCCGCCGTTAACCACCATCAAACAGGATTTTCGCCTGCTGGGGCAAACCAGCGTGGACCG
CTTGCTGCAACTCTCTCAGGGCCAGGCGGTGAAGGGCAATCAGCTGTTGCCCGTCTCACTGGTGAAAAGA
AAAACCACCCTGGCGCCCAATACGCAAACCGCCTCTCCCCGCGCGTTGGCCGATTCATTAATGCAGCTGG
CACGACAGGTTTCCCGACTGGAAAGCGGGCAGTGAGCGCAACGCAATTAATGTAAGTTAGCTCACTCATT
AGGCACCCCAGGCTTTACACTTTATGCTTCCGGCTCGTATGTTGTGTGGAATTGTGAGCGGATAACAATT
TCACACAGGAAACAGCTATGACCATGATTACGGATTCACTGGCCGTCGTTTTACAACGTCGTGACTGGGA
AAACCCTGGCGTTACCCAACTTAATCGCCTTGCAGCACATCCCCCTTTCGCCAGCTGGCGTAATAGCGAA
GAGGCCCGCACCGATCGCCCTTCCCAACAGTTGCGCAGCCTGAATGGCGAATGGCGCTTTGCCTGGTTTC
CGGCACCAGAAGCGGTGCCGGAAAGCTGGCTGGAGTGCGATCTTCCTGAGGCCGATACTGTCGTCGTCCC
CTCAAACTGGCAGATGCACGGTTACGATGCGCCCATCTACACCAACGTGACCTATCCCATTACGGTCAAT
CCGCCGTTTGTTCCCACGGAGAATCCGACGGGTTGTTACTCGCTCACATTTAATGTTGATGAAAGCTGGC
TACAGGAAGGCCAGACGCGAATTATTTTTGATGGCGTTGGAATTAGCTTATCGACTGCACGGTGCACCAA
TGCTTCTGGCGTCAGGCAGCCATCGGAAGCTGTGGTATGGCTGTGCAGGTCGTAAATCACTGCATAATTC
GTGTCGCTCAAGGCGCACTCCCGTTCTGGATAATGT
